Addgene plasmid #210985: pHTC-HaloTag_SMCR8:1-937
Purpose: Mammalian expression of full-length human SMCR8. C-terminal HaloTag.
Depositing lab: Cheryl Arrowsmith. Depositing organization: University of Toronto. Publication: A Target Class Ligandability Evaluation of WD40 Repeat-Containing Proteins. Ackloo S, Li F, Szewczyk M, Seitova A, Loppnau P, Zeng H, Xu J, Ahmad S, Arnautova YA, Baghaie AJ, Beldar S, Bolotokova A, Centrella PA, Chau I, Clark MA, Cuozzo JW, Dehghani-Tafti S, Disch JS, Dong A, Dumas A, Feng JA, Ghiabi P, Gibson E, Gilmer J, Goldman B, Green SR, Guie MA, Guilinger JP, Harms N, Herasymenko O, Houliston S, Hutchinson A, Kearnes S, Keefe AD, Kimani SW, Kramer T, Kutera M, Kwak HA, Lento C, Li Y, Liu J, Loup J, Machado RAC, Mulhern CJ, Perveen S, Righetto GL, Riley P, Shrestha S, Sigel EA, Silva M, Sintchak MD, Slakman BL, Taylor RD, Thompson J, Torng W, Underkoffler C, von Rechenberg M, Walsh RT, Watson I, Wilson DJ, Wolf E, Yadav M, Yazdi AK, Zhang J, Zhang Y, Santhakumar V, Edwards AM, Barsyte-Lovejoy D, Schapira M, Brown PJ, Halabelian L, Arrowsmith CH. J Med Chem. 2025 Jan 23;68(2):1092-1112. doi: 10.1021/acs.jmedchem.4c02010. Epub 2024 Nov 4. PubMed 39495097.
Backbone
  Vector backbone: pHTC-HaloTag
  Backbone manufacturer: Promega
  Vector type: Mammalian Expression
  Selectable markers: Neomycin (select with G418)
Growth in bacteria
  Bacterial resistance: Ampicillin, 100 μg/mL
  Growth temperature: 37°C
  Growth strain: DH5alpha
  Copy number: High Copy
Gene/Insert
  Gene/Insert name: SMCR8:M1-I937
  Species: H. sapiens (human)
  Insert size (bp): 2811
  Mutation: wild type
  Entrez Gene: SMCR8 (a.k.a. DENND8A)
  Promoter: CMV
  Tag / fusion protein: HaloTag (C terminal on insert)
  Cloning method: Ligation Independent Cloning
  Sequencing primers: 5′ CTTACTGACATCCACTTTGC; 3′ CAACATCGACGTAGTGCATG
Resource information
  A portion of this plasmid was derived from a plasmid made by: Mammalian Gene Collection (BC142680)
Terms and licenses: Academic/Nonprofit Terms; Industry Terms: Not Available to Industry
Depositor comments: 5' Cloning Site: EcoR1 (not destroyed), 3' Cloning Site: Xho1 (not destroyed). C terminal tag: lepttedlyfqsdndgseigtgfpfdphyvevlgermhyvdvgprdgtpvlflhgnptssyvwrniiphvapthrciapdligmgksdkpdlgyffddhvrfmdafiealgleevvlvihdwgsalgfhwakrnpervkgiafmefirpiptwdewpefaretfqafrttdvgrkliidqnvfiegtlpmgvvrpltevemdhyrepflnpvdreplwrfpnelpiagepanivalveeymdwlhqspvpkllfwgtpgvlippaeaarlakslpnckavdigpglnllqednpdligseiarwlstleisg.
How to cite: pHTC-HaloTag_SMCR8:1-937 was a gift from Cheryl Arrowsmith (Addgene plasmid # 210985 ; http://n2t.net/addgene:210985 ; RRID:Addgene_210985)
