[The description below was written by a language model from this plasmid's Addgene catalogue record and pLannotate feature annotations shown in this document.]
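Description:
pHTC-HaloTag_SMCR8:1-937 is a mammalian expression plasmid of about 9 kb, built on Promega's pHTC-HaloTag backbone, that produces full-length wild-type human SMCR8 (residues M1 to I937, a 2,811 bp open reading frame) with a C-terminal HaloTag. It is propagated in E. coli as a high-copy plasmid through a ColE1/pUC-type origin with ampicillin resistance (β-lactamase). A ColE1 cer site helps keep the plasmid monomeric. For selection in mammalian cells, a separate cassette places the neomycin phosphotransferase gene under the SV40 enhancer/early promoter with a synthetic poly(A) signal, allowing G418 selection of stable lines.

The expression unit is driven by the human CMV immediate-early enhancer and promoter, followed by a chimeric β-globin/immunoglobulin intron that generally improves transcript processing and expression. A T7 promoter sits just upstream of the coding region and could also support in vitro transcription. The SMCR8 coding sequence, derived from a Mammalian Gene Collection clone and inserted by ligation-independent cloning between retained EcoRI and XhoI sites, is joined in frame to a short linker containing a TEV protease cleavage site and then to HaloTag. HaloTag is a modified bacterial dehalogenase that bonds covalently to chloroalkane ligands, and the TEV site allows it to be removed. An SV40 polyadenylation signal lies downstream of the fusion. Several short annotated fragments (SET1, T7 terminator, large T antigen, M13 ori, bom, tnpA) look like backbone remnants or partial matches rather than functional parts.

SMCR8 partners with C9orf72 in a complex with guanine nucleotide exchange activity that regulates autophagy. The plasmid was deposited with a study of the ligandability of WD40 repeat proteins. The HaloTag fusion suits fluorescent labelling, pull-down and other cell-based assays, although the record does not name a specific assay.
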