Features (pLannotate 1.2.2; 21 found; start..end, strand, type, name):
    140..517     +  enhancer       CMV enhancer: human cytomegalovirus immediate early enhancer
    519..718     +  promoter       CMV promoter: human cytomegalovirus (CMV) immediate early promoter
    857..989     +  intron         chimeric intron: chimera between introns from human β-globin and immunoglobulin heavy chain genes
   1033..1051    +  promoter       T7 promoter: promoter for bacteriophage T7 RNA polymerase
   1082..3892    +  CDS            SMCR8: SMCR8_HUMAN - Experimental evidence at protein level: Swiss-Prot protein existence level 1. Component of the C9orf72-SMCR8 complex, a complex that has guanine nucleotide exchange factor (GEF) activity and regulates autophagy (PubMed:20562859, PubMed:27193190, PubMed:27103069, PubMed:27559131, PubMed:27617292, PubMed:28195531). In the complex, C9orf72 and SMCR8 probably constitute the catalytic subunits that promote the exchange of GDP to GTP, converting inactive GDP-bound RAB8A and RAB39B into their active GTP-bound form, thereby promoting autophagosome maturation (PubMed:20562859, PubMed:2710
   3908..3928    +  CDS            TEV site: tobacco etch virus (TEV) protease recognition and cleavage site
   3944..4827    +  CDS            HaloTag® (fragment): modified bacterial dehalogenase that forms covalent bonds with chloroalkane derivatives
   4857..4906    +  CDS            SET1 (fragment): solubility-enhancement tag derived from T7 phage gene 10B
   4914..4933    +  terminator     T7 terminator (fragment): transcription terminator for bacteriophage T7 RNA polymerase
   4955..5076    -  polyA_signal   SV40 poly(A) signal: SV40 polyadenylation signal
   5099..5167    -  CDS            large T antigen (fragment): large T antigen from SV40 (simian virus 40)
   5172..5204    +  rep_origin     M13 ori (fragment): M13 bacteriophage origin of replication; arrow indicates direction of (+) strand synthesis
   5205..5256    -  misc_feature   bom (fragment): basis of mobility region from pBR322
   5321..5678    +  promoter       SV40 promoter: SV40 enhancer and early promoter
   5729..6520    +  CDS            neo: KKA2_KLEPN - Also known as kan, nptII. Experimental evidence at protein level: Swiss-Prot protein existence level 1. Resistance to kanamycin, neomycin, paromomycin, ribostamycin, butirosin and gentamicin B. From Klebsiella pneumoniae.
   6587..6635    +  polyA_signal   poly(A) signal: synthetic polyadenylation signal
   6656..6748    -  CDS            tnpA (fragment): TN5P_ECOLX - Also known as tnp. Experimental evidence at protein level: Swiss-Prot protein existence level 1. Mediates transposition of transposon Tn5 by a 'cut and paste' mechanism. First, the monomeric transposase binds the 19 bp inverted DNA repeats flanking the transposon. Then, dimerization of the DNA- bound transposase creates a synaptic DNA complex. After nicking of the first DNA strand, excision of the transposon proceeds through a series of intermediates. The transposase then mediates the insertion of the transposon at a new site by strand transfer. The activity of the wild- type tran
   6791..6895    +  promoter       AmpR promoter: bla
   6896..7756    +  CDS            AmpR: β-lactamase; bla; confers resistance to ampicillin, carbenicillin, and related antibiotics
   7914..8502    -  rep_origin     ori: high-copy-number ColE1/pMB1/pBR322/pUC origin of replication
   8618..8901    +  misc_feature   cer region: ColE1-derived recombination site that helps to maintain plasmids as monomers
>Addgene plasmid #210985 | pHTC-HaloTag_SMCR8:1-937 | addgene full sequence | sequence record 423324 | Addgene NGS Result
TCAATATTGGCCATTAGCCATATTATTCATTGGTTATATAGCATAAATCAATATTGGCTATTGGCCATTG
CATACGTTGTATCTATATCATAATATGTACATTTATATTGGCTCATGTCCAATATGACCGCCATGTTGGC
ATTGATTATTGACTAGTTATTAATAGTAATCAATTACGGGGTCATTAGTTCATAGCCCATATATGGAGTT
CCGCGTTACATAACTTACGGTAAATGGCCCGCCTGGCTGACCGCCCAACGACCCCCGCCCATTGACGTCA
ATAATGACGTATGTTCCCATAGTAACGCCAATAGGGACTTTCCATTGACGTCAATGGGTGGAGTATTTAC
GGTAAACTGCCCACTTGGCAGTACATCAAGTGTATCATATGCCAAGTCCGCCCCCTATTGACGTCAATGA
CGGTAAATGGCCCGCCTGGCATTATGCCCAGTACATGACCTTACGGGACTTTCCTACTTGGCAGTACATC
TACGTATTAGTCATCGCTATTACCATGGTGATGCGGTTTTGGCAGTACACCAATGGGCGTGGATAGCGGT
TTGACTCACGGGGATTTCCAAGTCTCCACCCCATTGACGTCAATGGGAGTTTGTTTTGGCACCAAAATCA
ACGGGACTTTCCAAAATGTCGTAATAACCCCGCCCCGTTGACGCAAATGGGCGGTAGGCGTGTACGGTGG
GAGGTCTATATAAGCAGAGCTGGTTTAGTGAACCGTCAGATCACTAGAAGCTTTATTGCGGTAGTTTATC
ACAGTTAAATTGCTAACGCAGTCAGTGCTTCTGACACAACAGTCTCGAACTTAAGCTGCAGAAGTTGGTC
GTGAGGCACTGGGCAGGTAAGTATCAAGGTTACAAGACAGGTTTAAGGAGACCAATAGAAACTGGGCTTG
TCGAGACAGAGAAGACTCTTGCGTTTCTGATAGGCACCTATTGGTCTTACTGACATCCACTTTGCCTTTC
TCTCCACAGGTGTCCACTCCCAGTTCAATTACAGCTCTTAAGGCTAGAGTATTAATACGACTCACTATAG
GGCTAGCAAAGCGATCGCTTCCGAATTCACCATGATCAGCGCCCCTGACGTAGTGGCCTTCACCAAAGAG
GAAGAGTATGAAGAAGAGCCTTACAATGAGCCGGCCCTGCCTGAGGAGTACTCGGTGCCGCTCTTCCCCT
TCGCCAGTCAGGGTGCTAACCCCTGGTCAAAACTGTCCGGGGCCAAGTTTTCGAGGGACTTCATTCTTAT
TTCCGAGTTCTCTGAGCAGGTGGGACCCCAACCCTTACTGACCATCCCCAATGACACCAAAGTTTTTGGC
ACTTTTGATCTCAATTACTTCTCCCTGCGTATCATGTCTGTGGATTACCAGGCTTCCTTCGTGGGCCATC
CTCCTGGATCTGCCTACCCCAAGCTGAACTTCGTGGAGGACTCCAAGGTGGTGCTGGGAGATTCTAAGGA
GGGCGCCTTTGCATACGTGCACCACCTTACCCTATACGACCTGGAGGCCCGTGGCTTCGTGAGGCCGTTT
TGCATGGCTTATATCTCTGCAGACCAGCATAAAATCATGCAGCAGTTCCAGGAGCTTTCAGCCGAATTTT
CCAGAGCTTCTGAGTGCTTGAAGACTGGCAACAGGAAGGCATTTGCTGGGGAACTTGAAAAAAAGCTGAA
AGACTTGGATTACACCAGGACAGTGCTACACACAGAAACGGAGATCCAGAAGAAAGCCAACGACAAAGGC
TTTTACTCATCTCAGGCAATTGAGAAAGCCAATGAACTGGCCAGTGTGGAGAAGTCCATCATTGAACATC
AAGACCTGCTGAAGCAGATCCGCTCATACCCTCATCGGAAGTTGAAGGGGCATGATTTGTGTCCTGGTGA
GATGGAGCACATCCAGGATCAGGCCAGCCAGGCATCCACTACCTCTAACCCTGATGAGTCTGCCGACACA
GACCTTTACACCTGCAGACCAGCCTACACCCCAAAACTTATCAAAGCAAAGTCCACCAAGTGTTTTGACA
AGAAGTTGAAGACCTTGGAGGAGCTCTGTGACACTGAATATTTCACCCAGACCCTGGCTCAGCTCAGCCA
CATTGAACACATGTTCAGAGGAGACCTGTGTTACCTCCTGACCAGTCAGATTGATAGAGCACTTCTAAAA
CAACAGCATATAACAAACTTTCTCTTTGAAGACTTTGTGGAGGTCGATGACAGGATGGTGGAGAAACAAG
AAAGCATACCCTCTAAGCCCAGTCAAGACAGGCCGCCTTCCAGTTCTCTAGAAGAATGCCCAATTCCTAA
AGTGTTAATTAGTGTTGGTTCTTACAAGTCCAGTGTGGAGTCTGTGTTGATCAAGATGGAGCAGGAACTG
GGAGATGAGGAGTACAAGGAAGTGGAAGTGACTGAGTTGAGCAGTTTCGACCCCCAGGAAAACTTGGACT
ACCTGGATATGGATATGAAAGGGAGTATCAGCAGTGGTGAAAGTATTGAAGTTTTGGGCACGGAGAAATC
CACCTCCGTGCTTTCTAAATCTGACAGCCAGGCAAGCCTCACAGTACCATTGAGCCCCCAGGTGGTCCGG
AGCAAAGCAGTCAGCCACAGGACCATCAGCGAGGACAGTATTGAAGTCCTCAGTACCTGCCCCTCTGAGG
CCCTCATCCCTGATGACTTTAAGGCCAGCTACCCAAGTGCCATTAATGAAGAAGAATCATATCCAGATGG
CAATGAAGGAGCCATCCGCTTCCAGGCAAGCATCAGTCCTCCAGAACTGGGTGAGACAGAGGAAGGCAGC
ATAGAAAACACCCCATCACAAATAGACTCCTCCTGCTGTATTGGGAAGGAGAGCGATGGTCAGTTGGTGC
TGCCCTCCACTCCAGCCCACACACACTCTGACGAGGATGGGGTGGTGAGCAGCCCCCCACAGCGCCACAG
GCAGAAGGACCAGGGGTTCCGTGTAGACTTTTCAGTGGAAAATGCCAACCCTTCTTCCCGAGACAACAGT
TGTGAAGGGTTTCCCGCTTATGAGCTGGACCCGAGCCACCTGCTGGCTAGCCGGGACATCAGTAAGACCA
GCCTGGACAACTACTCAGACACCACCAGCTACGTGAGCAGTGTAGCGTCCACCAGCTCAGACAGGATCCC
CTCTGCTTATCCTGCTGGCCTGTCTTCCGATAGGCATAAAAAGAGGGCTGGCCAGAACGCCTTAAAATTC
ATCCGCCAGTACCCCTTTGCCCACCCAGCCATCTACTCCCTGCTCAGTGGGAGGACACTTGTGGTCCTGG
GGGAAGATGAGGCCATAGTCAGGAAACTCGTGACTGCACTGGCTATCTTTGTCCCCAGCTATGGCTGCTA
CGCTAAGCCCGTGAAACATTGGGCCTCCTCCCCTTTGCACATTATGGATTTTCAGAAGTGGAAGCTTATT
GGCTTGCAGAGAGTGGCCTCCCCTGCCGGTGCCGGTACCCTCCATGCCCTGAGCCGCTACAGCCGCTACA
CGAGCATCCTGGACCTTGACAACAAAACCCTGCGCTGCCCCCTTTACAGAGGCACCCTGGTGCCCCGCCT
GGCAGACCACCGCACACAGATCAAGCGGGGCAGCACCTACTACCTGCATGTCCAGAGCATGCTCACCCAG
CTCTGCTCCAAGGCCTTCCTCTACACCTTCTGCCACCACCTGCACCTGCCTACCCACGACAAGGAGACAG
AGGAGCTGGTAGCCAGCCGCCAGATGAGCTTCCTAAAGCTGACCCTGGGTCTGGTGAATGAGGATGTTAG
GGTGGTCCAGTACCTGGCTGAGCTGCTGAAGCTGCACTACATGCAGGAATCTCCAGGGACCAGCCACCCC
ATGCTCAGGTTTGACTATGTCCCCAGCTTTTTGTATAAAATCCTCGAGCCAACCACTGAGGATCTGTACT
TTCAGAGCGATAACGATGGATCCGAAATCGGTACTGGCTTTCCATTCGACCCCCATTATGTGGAAGTCCT
GGGCGAGCGCATGCACTACGTCGATGTTGGTCCGCGCGATGGCACCCCTGTGCTGTTCCTGCACGGTAAC
CCGACCTCCTCCTACGTGTGGCGCAACATCATCCCGCATGTTGCACCGACCCATCGCTGCATTGCTCCAG
ACCTGATCGGTATGGGCAAATCCGACAAACCAGACCTGGGTTATTTCTTCGACGACCACGTCCGCTTCAT
GGATGCCTTCATCGAAGCCCTGGGTCTGGAAGAGGTCGTCCTGGTCATTCACGACTGGGGCTCCGCTCTG
GGTTTCCACTGGGCCAAGCGCAATCCAGAGCGCGTCAAAGGTATTGCATTTATGGAGTTCATCCGCCCTA
TCCCGACCTGGGACGAATGGCCAGAATTTGCCCGCGAGACCTTCCAGGCCTTCCGCACCACCGACGTCGG
CCGCAAGCTGATCATCGATCAGAACGTTTTTATCGAGGGTACGCTGCCGATGGGTGTCGTCCGCCCGCTG
ACTGAAGTCGAGATGGACCATTACCGCGAGCCGTTCCTGAATCCTGTTGACCGCGAGCCACTGTGGCGCT
TCCCAAACGAGCTGCCAATCGCCGGTGAGCCAGCGAACATCGTCGCGCTGGTCGAAGAATACATGGACTG
GCTGCACCAGTCCCCTGTCCCGAAGCTGCTGTTCTGGGGCACCCCAGGCGTTCTGATCCCACCGGCCGAA
GCCGCTCGCCTGGCCAAAAGCCTGCCTAACTGCAAGGCTGTGGACATCGGCCCGGGTCTGAATCTGCTGC
AAGAAGACAACCCGGACCTGATCGGCAGCGAGATCGCGCGCTGGCTGTCTACTCTGGAGATTTCCGGTTA
ATAGAATTGGCATGCAAGCTGATCCGGCTGCTAACAAAGCCCGAAAGGAAGCTGAGTTGGCTGCTGCCAC
CGCTGAGCAATAACTAGCATAACCCCTTGGGGCGGCCGCTTCGAGCAGACATGATAAGATACATTGATGA
GTTTGGACAAACCACAACTAGAATGCAGTGAAAAAAATGCTTTATTTGTGAAATTTGTGATGCTATTGCT
TTATTTGTAACCATTATAAGCTGCAATAAACAAGTTAACAACAACAATTGCATTCATTTTATGTTTCAGG
TTCAGGGGGAGATGTGGGAGGTTTTTTTAAGCAAGTAAAACCTCTACAAATGTGGTAAAATCGAATTTTA
ACAAAATATTAACGCTTACAATTTCCTGATGCGGTATTTTCTCCTTACGCATCTGTGCGGTATTTCACAC
CGCATACGCGGATCTGCGCAGCACCATGGCCTGAAATAACCTCTGAAAGAGGAACTTGGTTAGGTACCTT
CTGAGGCGGAAAGAACCAGCTGTGGAATGTGTGTCAGTTAGGGTGTGGAAAGTCCCCAGGCTCCCCAGCA
GGCAGAAGTATGCAAAGCATGCATCTCAATTAGTCAGCAACCAGGTGTGGAAAGTCCCCAGGCTCCCCAG
CAGGCAGAAGTATGCAAAGCATGCATCTCAATTAGTCAGCAACCATAGTCCCGCCCCTAACTCCGCCCAT
CCCGCCCCTAACTCCGCCCAGTTCCGCCCATTCTCCGCCCCATGGCTGACTAATTTTTTTTATTTATGCA
GAGGCCGAGGCCGCCTCGGCCTCTGAGCTATTCCAGAAGTAGTGAGGAGGCTTTTTTGGAGGCCTAGGCT
TTTGCAAAAAGCTTGATTCTTCTGACACAACAGTCTCGAACTTAAGGCTAGAGCCACCATGATTGAACAA
GATGGATTGCACGCAGGTTCTCCGGCCGCTTGGGTGGAGAGGCTATTCGGCTATGACTGGGCACAACAGA
CAATCGGCTGCTCTGATGCCGCCGTGTTCCGGCTGTCAGCGCAGGGGCGCCCGGTTCTTTTTGTCAAGAC
CGACCTGTCCGGTGCCCTGAATGAACTGCAGGACGAGGCAGCGCGGCTATCGTGGCTGGCCACGACGGGC
GTTCCTTGCGCAGCTGTGCTCGACGTTGTCACTGAAGCGGGAAGGGACTGGCTGCTATTGGGCGAAGTGC
CGGGGCAGGATCTCCTGTCATCTCACCTTGCTCCTGCCGAGAAAGTATCCATCATGGCTGATGCAATGCG
GCGGCTGCATACGCTTGATCCGGCTACCTGCCCATTCGACCACCAAGCGAAACATCGCATCGAGCGAGCA
CGTACTCGGATGGAAGCCGGTCTTGTCGATCAGGATGATCTGGACGAAGAGCATCAGGGGCTCGCGCCAG
CCGAACTGTTCGCCAGGCTCAAGGCGCGCATGCCCGACGGCGAGGATCTCGTCGTGACCCATGGCGATGC
CTGCTTGCCGAATATCATGGTGGAAAATGGCCGCTTTTCTGGATTCATCGACTGTGGCCGGCTGGGTGTG
GCGGACCGCTATCAGGACATAGCGTTGGCTACCCGTGATATTGCTGAAGAGCTTGGCGGCGAATGGGCTG
ACCGCTTCCTCGTGCTTTACGGTATCGCCGCTCCCGATTCGCAGCGCATCGCCTTCTATCGCCTTCTTGA
CGAGTTCTTCTGAGCGGGACTCTGGGGTTCGAAATGACCGACCAAGCGACGCCCAACCTGCCATCACGAT
GGCCGCAATAAAATATCTTTATTTTCATTACATCTGTGTGTTGGTTTTTTGTGTGAATCGATAGCGATAA
GGATCCTCTTTGCGCTTGCGTTTTCCCTTGTCCAGATAGCCCAGTAGCTGACATTCATCCGGGGTCAGCA
CCGTTTCTGCGGACTGGCTTTCTACGTAATGGTTTCTTAGACGTCAGGTGGCACTTTTCGGGGAAATGTG
CGCGGAACCCCTATTTGTTTATTTTTCTAAATACATTCAAATATGTATCCGCTCATGAGACAATAACCCT
GATAAATGCTTCAATAATATTGAAAAAGGAAGAGTATGAGTATTCAACATTTCCGTGTCGCCCTTATTCC
CTTTTTTGCGGCATTTTGCCTTCCTGTTTTTGCTCACCCAGAAACGCTGGTGAAAGTAAAAGATGCTGAA
GATCAGTTGGGTGCACGAGTGGGTTACATCGAACTGGATCTCAACAGCGGTAAGATCCTTGAGAGTTTTC
GCCCCGAAGAACGTTTTCCAATGATGAGCACTTTCAAAGTTCTGCTATGTGGCGCGGTATTATCCCGTAT
TGACGCCGGGCAAGAGCAACTCGGTCGCCGCATACACTATTCTCAGAATGACTTGGTTGAGTACTCACCA
GTCACAGAAAAGCATCTTACGGATGGCATGACAGTAAGAGAATTATGCAGTGCTGCCATAACCATGAGTG
ATAACACTGCGGCCAACTTACTTCTGACAACTATCGGAGGACCGAAGGAGCTAACCGCTTTTTTGCACAA
CATGGGGGATCATGTAACTCGCCTTGATCGTTGGGAACCGGAGCTGAATGAAGCCATACCAAACGACGAG
CGTGACACCACGATGCCTGTAGCAATGGCAACAACGTTGCGCAAACTATTAACTGGCGAACTACTTACTC
TAGCTTCCCGGCAACAATTAATAGACTGGATGGAGGCGGATAAAGTTGCAGGACCACTTCTGCGCTCGGC
CCTTCCGGCTGGCTGGTTTATTGCTGATAAATCTGGAGCCGGTGAGCGTGGGTCTCGCGGTATCATTGCA
GCACTGGGGCCAGATGGTAAGCCCTCCCGTATCGTAGTTATCTACACGACGGGGAGTCAGGCAACTATGG
ATGAACGAAATAGACAGATCGCTGAGATAGGTGCCTCACTGATTAAGCATTGGTAATTCGAAATGACCGA
CCAAGCGACGCCCAACCGGTATCAGCTCACTCAAAGGCGGTAATACGGTTATCCACAGAATCAGGGGATA
ACGCAGGAAAGAACATGTGAGCAAAAGGCCAGCAAAAGGCCAGGAACCGTAAAAAGGCCGCGTTGCTGGC
GTTTTTCCATAGGCTCCGCCCCCCTGACGAGCATCACAAAAATCGACGCTCAAGTCAGAGGTGGCGAAAC
CCGACAGGACTATAAAGATACCAGGCGTTTCCCCCTGGAAGCTCCCTCGTGCGCTCTCCTGTTCCGACCC
TGCCGCTTACCGGATACCTGTCCGCCTTTCTCCCTTCGGGAAGCGTGGCGCTTTCTCATAGCTCACGCTG
TAGGTATCTCAGTTCGGTGTAGGTCGTTCGCTCCAAGCTGGGCTGTGTGCACGAACCCCCCGTTCAGCCC
GACCGCTGCGCCTTATCCGGTAACTATCGTCTTGAGTCCAACCCGGTAAGACACGACTTATCGCCACTGG
CAGCAGCCACTGGTAACAGGATTAGCAGAGCGAGGTATGTAGGCGGTGCTACAGAGTTCTTGAAGTGGTG
GCCTAACTACGGCTACACTAGAAGGACAGTATTTGGTATCTGCGCTCTGCTGAAGCCAGTTACCTTCGGA
AAAAGAGTTGGTAGCTCTTGATCCGGCAAACAAACCACCGCTGGTAGCGGTGGTTTTTTTGTTTGCAAGC
AGCAGATTACGCGCAGAAAAAAAGGATTTCAAGAAGATCCTTTGATCTTTTCTACGGGGTCTGACGCTCA
GTGGAACGAAAACTCACGTTAAGGGATTTTGGTCATGAGATTATCAAAAAGGATCTTCACCTAGATCCTT
TTATAGTCCGGAAATACAGGAACGCACGCTGGATGGCCCTTCGCTGGGATGGTGAAACCATGAAAAATGG
CAGCTTCAGTGGATTAAGTGGGGGTAATGTGGCCTGTACCCTCTGGTTGCATAGGTATTCATACGGTTAA
AATTTATCAGGCGCGATTGCGGCAGTTTTTCGGGTGGTTTGTTGCCATTTTTACCTGTCTGCTGCCGTGA
TCGCGCTGAACGCGTTTTAGCGGTGCGTACAATTAAGGGATTATGGTAAATCCACTTACTGTCTGCCCTC
GTAGCCATCGAGATAAACCGCAGTACTCCGGCCACGATGCGTCCGGCGTAGAGGATCGAGATCT
