>Addgene plasmid #210985 | pHTC-HaloTag_SMCR8:1-937 | depositor partial sequence | sequence record 411450 | Insert sequence
ATGATCAGCGCCCCTGACGTAGTGGCCTTCACCAAAGAGGAAGAGTATGAAGAAGAGCCTTACAATGAGC
CGGCCCTGCCTGAGGAGTACTCGGTGCCGCTCTTCCCCTTCGCCAGTCAGGGTGCTAACCCCTGGTCAAA
ACTGTCCGGGGCCAAGTTTTCGAGGGACTTCATTCTTATTTCCGAGTTCTCTGAGCAGGTGGGACCCCAA
CCCTTACTGACCATCCCCAATGACACCAAAGTTTTTGGCACTTTTGATCTCAATTACTTCTCCCTGCGTA
TCATGTCTGTGGATTACCAGGCTTCCTTCGTGGGCCATCCTCCTGGATCTGCCTACCCCAAGCTGAACTT
CGTGGAGGACTCCAAGGTGGTGCTGGGAGATTCTAAGGAGGGCGCCTTTGCATACGTGCACCACCTTACC
CTATACGACCTGGAGGCCCGTGGCTTCGTGAGGCCGTTTTGCATGGCTTATATCTCTGCAGACCAGCATA
AAATCATGCAGCAGTTCCAGGAGCTTTCAGCCGAATTTTCCAGAGCTTCTGAGTGCTTGAAGACTGGCAA
CAGGAAGGCATTTGCTGGGGAACTTGAAAAAAAGCTGAAAGACTTGGATTACACCAGGACAGTGCTACAC
ACAGAAACGGAGATCCAGAAGAAAGCCAACGACAAAGGCTTTTACTCATCTCAGGCAATTGAGAAAGCCA
ATGAACTGGCCAGTGTGGAGAAGTCCATCATTGAACATCAAGACCTGCTGAAGCAGATCCGCTCATACCC
TCATCGGAAGTTGAAGGGGCATGATTTGTGTCCTGGTGAGATGGAGCACATCCAGGATCAGGCCAGCCAG
GCATCCACTACCTCTAACCCTGATGAGTCTGCCGACACAGACCTTTACACCTGCAGACCAGCCTACACCC
CAAAACTTATCAAAGCAAAGTCCACCAAGTGTTTTGACAAGAAGTTGAAGACCTTGGAGGAGCTCTGTGA
CACTGAATATTTCACCCAGACCCTGGCTCAGCTCAGCCACATTGAACACATGTTCAGAGGAGACCTGTGT
TACCTCCTGACCAGTCAGATTGATAGAGCACTTCTAAAACAACAGCATATAACAAACTTTCTCTTTGAAG
ACTTTGTGGAGGTCGATGACAGGATGGTGGAGAAACAAGAAAGCATACCCTCTAAGCCCAGTCAAGACAG
GCCGCCTTCCAGTTCTCTAGAAGAATGCCCAATTCCTAAAGTGTTAATTAGTGTTGGTTCTTACAAGTCC
AGTGTGGAGTCTGTGTTGATCAAGATGGAGCAGGAACTGGGAGATGAGGAGTACAAGGAAGTGGAAGTGA
CTGAGTTGAGCAGTTTCGACCCCCAGGAAAACTTGGACTACCTGGATATGGATATGAAAGGGAGTATCAG
CAGTGGTGAAAGTATTGAAGTTTTGGGCACGGAGAAATCCACCTCCGTGCTTTCTAAATCTGACAGCCAG
GCAAGCCTCACAGTACCATTGAGCCCCCAGGTGGTCCGGAGCAAAGCAGTCAGCCACAGGACCATCAGCG
AGGACAGTATTGAAGTCCTCAGTACCTGCCCCTCTGAGGCCCTCATCCCTGATGACTTTAAGGCCAGCTA
CCCAAGTGCCATTAATGAAGAAGAATCATATCCAGATGGCAATGAAGGAGCCATCCGCTTCCAGGCAAGC
ATCAGTCCTCCAGAACTGGGTGAGACAGAGGAAGGCAGCATAGAAAACACCCCATCACAAATAGACTCCT
CCTGCTGTATTGGGAAGGAGAGCGATGGTCAGTTGGTGCTGCCCTCCACTCCAGCCCACACACACTCTGA
CGAGGATGGGGTGGTGAGCAGCCCCCCACAGCGCCACAGGCAGAAGGACCAGGGGTTCCGTGTAGACTTT
TCAGTGGAAAATGCCAACCCTTCTTCCCGAGACAACAGTTGTGAAGGGTTTCCCGCTTATGAGCTGGACC
CGAGCCACCTGCTGGCTAGCCGGGACATCAGTAAGACCAGCCTGGACAACTACTCAGACACCACCAGCTA
CGTGAGCAGTGTAGCGTCCACCAGCTCAGACAGGATCCCCTCTGCTTATCCTGCTGGCCTGTCTTCCGAT
AGGCATAAAAAGAGGGCTGGCCAGAACGCCTTAAAATTCATCCGCCAGTACCCCTTTGCCCACCCAGCCA
TCTACTCCCTGCTCAGTGGGAGGACACTTGTGGTCCTGGGGGAAGATGAGGCCATAGTCAGGAAACTCGT
GACTGCACTGGCTATCTTTGTCCCCAGCTATGGCTGCTACGCTAAGCCCGTGAAACATTGGGCCTCCTCC
CCTTTGCACATTATGGATTTTCAGAAGTGGAAGCTTATTGGCTTGCAGAGAGTGGCCTCCCCTGCCGGTG
CCGGTACCCTCCATGCCCTGAGCCGCTACAGCCGCTACACGAGCATCCTGGACCTTGACAACAAAACCCT
GCGCTGCCCCCTTTACAGAGGCACCCTGGTGCCCCGCCTGGCAGACCACCGCACACAGATCAAGCGGGGC
AGCACCTACTACCTGCATGTCCAGAGCATGCTCACCCAGCTCTGCTCCAAGGCCTTCCTCTACACCTTCT
GCCACCACCTGCACCTGCCTACCCACGACAAGGAGACAGAGGAGCTGGTAGCCAGCCGCCAGATGAGCTT
CCTAAAGCTGACCCTGGGTCTGGTGAATGAGGATGTTAGGGTGGTCCAGTACCTGGCTGAGCTGCTGAAG
CTGCACTACATGCAGGAATCTCCAGGGACCAGCCACCCCATGCTCAGGTTTGACTATGTCCCCAGCTTTT
TGTATAAAATC
